>Addgene plasmid #105303 | pEGFP Tubulin K40R | addgene full sequence | sequence record 204218 | Addgene NGS Result
CGTAGAAAAGATCAAAGGATCTTCTTGAGATCCTTTTTTTCTGCGCGTAATCTGCTGCTTGCAAACAAAA
AAACCACCGCTACCAGCGGTGGTTTGTTTGCCGGATCAAGAGCTACCAACTCTTTTTCCGAAGGTAACTG
GCTTCAGCAGAGCGCAGATACCAAATACTGTTCTTCTAGTGTAGCCGTAGTTAGGCCACCACTTCAAGAA
CTCTGTAGCACCGCCTACATACCTCGCTCTGCTAATCCTGTTACCAGTGGCTGCTGCCAGTGGCGATAAG
TCGTGTCTTACCGGGTTGGACTCAAGACGATAGTTACCGGATAAGGCGCAGCGGTCGGGCTGAACGGGGG
GTTCGTGCACACAGCCCAGCTTGGAGCGAACGACCTACACCGAACTGAGATACCTACAGCGTGAGCTATG
AGAAAGCGCCACGCTTCCCGAAGGGAGAAAGGCGGACAGGTATCCGGTAAGCGGCAGGGTCGGAACAGGA
GAGCGCACGAGGGAGCTTCCAGGGGGAAACGCCTGGTATCTTTATAGTCCTGTCGGGTTTCGCCACCTCT
GACTTGAGCGTCGATTTTTGTGATGCTCGTCAGGGGGGCGGAGCCTATGGAAAAACGCCAGCAACGCGGC
CTTTTTACGGTTCCTGGCCTTTTGCTGGCCTTTTGCTCACATGTTCTTTCCTGCGTTATCCCCTGATTCT
GTGGATAACCGTATTACCGCCATGCATTAGTTATTAATAGTAATCAATTACGGGGTCATTAGTTCATAGC
CCATATATGGAGTTCCGCGTTACATAACTTACGGTAAATGGCCCGCCTGGCTGACCGCCCAACGACCCCC
GCCCATTGACGTCAATAATGACGTATGTTCCCATAGTAACGCCAATAGGGACTTTCCATTGACGTCAATG
GGTGGAGTATTTACGGTAAACTGCCCACTTGGCAGTACATCAAGTGTATCATATGCCAAGTACGCCCCCT
ATTGACGTCAATGACGGTAAATGGCCCGCCTGGCATTATGCCCAGTACATGACCTTATGGGACTTTCCTA
CTTGGCAGTACATCTACGTATTAGTCATCGCTATTACCATGGTGATGCGGTTTTGGCAGTACATCAATGG
GCGTGGATAGCGGTTTGACTCACGGGGATTTCCAAGTCTCCACCCCATTGACGTCAATGGGAGTTTGTTT
TGGCACCAAAATCAACGGGACTTTCCAAAATGTCGTAACAACTCCGCCCCATTGACGCAAATGGGCGGTA
GGCGTGTACGGTGGGAGGTCTATATAAGCAGAGCTGGTTTAGTGAACCGTCAGATCCGCTAGCGCTACCG
GTCGCCACCATGGTGAGCAAGGGCGAGGAGCTGTTCACCGGGGTGGTGCCCATCCTGGTCGAGCTGGACG
GCGACGTAAACGGCCACAAGTTCAGCGTGTCCGGCGAGGGCGAGGGCGATGCCACCTACGGCAAGCTGAC
CCTGAAGTTCATCTGCACCACCGGCAAGCTGCCCGTGCCCTGGCCCACCCTCGTGACCACCCTGACCTAC
GGCGTGCAGTGCTTCAGCCGCTACCCCGACCACATGAAGCAGCACGACTTCTTCAAGTCCGCCATGCCCG
AAGGCTACGTCCAGGAGCGCACCATCTTCTTCAAGGACGACGGCAACTACAAGACCCGCGCCGAGGTGAA
GTTCGAGGGCGACACCCTGGTGAACCGCATCGAGCTGAAGGGCATCGACTTCAAGGAGGACGGCAACATC
CTGGGGCACAAGCTGGAGTACAACTACAACAGCCACAACGTCTATATCATGGCCGACAAGCAGAAGAACG
GCATCAAGGTGAACTTCAAGATCCGCCACAACATCGAGGACGGCAGCGTGCAGCTCGCCGACCACTACCA
GCAGAACACCCCCATCGGCGACGGCCCCGTGCTGCTGCCCGACAACCACTACCTGAGCACCCAGTCCGCC
CTGAGCAAAGACCCCAACGAGAAGCGCGATCACATGGTCCTGCTGGAGTTCGTGACCGCCGCCGGGATCA
CTCTCGGCATGGACGAGCTGTACAAGTCCGGACTCAGATCTCGAGTGCGTGAGTGCATCTCCATCCACGT
TGGCCAGGCTGGTGTCCAGATTGGCAATGCCTGCTGGGAGCTCTACTGCCTGGAACACGGCATCCAGCCC
GATGGCCAGATGCCAAGTGACAGGACCATTGGGGGAGGAGATGACTCCTTCAACACCTTCTTCAGTGAGA
CGGGCGCTGGCAAGCACGTGCCCCGGGCTGTGTTTGTAGACTTGGAACCCACAGTCATTGATGAAGTTCG
CACTGGCACCTACCGCCAGCTCTTCCACCCTGAGCAGCTCATCACAGGCAAGGAAGATGCTGCCAATAAC
TATGCCCGAGGGCACTACACCATTGGCAAGGAGATCATTGACCTTGTGTTGGACCGAATTCGCAAGCTGG
CTGACCAGTGCACCGGTCTTCAGGGCTTCTTGGTTTTCCACAGCTTTGGTGGGGGAACTGGTTCTGGGTT
CACCTCCCTGCTCATGGAACGTCTCTCAGTTGATTATGGCAAGAAGTCCAAGCTGGAGTTCTCCATTTAC
CCAGCACCCCAGGTTTCCACAGCTGTAGTTGAGCCCTACAACTCCATCCTCACCACCCACACCACCCTGG
AGCACTCTGATTGTGCCTTCATGGTAGACAATGAGGCCATCTATGACATCTGTCGTAGAAACCTCGATAT
CGAGCGCCCAACCTACACTAACCTTAACCGCCTTATTAGCCAGATTGTGTCCTCCATCACTGCTTCCCTG
AGATTTGATGGAGCCCTGAATGTTGACCTGACAGAATTCCAGACCAACCTGGTGCCCTACCCCCGCATCC
ACTTCCCTCTGGCCACATATGCCCCTGTCATCTCTGCTGAGAAAGCCTACCATGAACAGCTTTCTGTAGC
AGAGATCACCAATGCTTGCTTTGAGCCAGCCAACCAGATGGTGAAATGTGACCCTCGCCATGGTAAATAC
ATGGCTTGCTGCCTGTTGTACCGTGGTGACGTGGTTCCCAAAGATGTCAATGCTGCCATTGCCACCATCA
AAACCAAGCGCAGCATCCAGTTTGTGGATTGGTGCCCCACTGGCTTCAAGGTTGGCATCAACTACCAGCC
TCCCACTGTGGTGCCTGGTGGAGACCTGGCCAAGGTACAGAGAGCTGTGTGCATGCTGAGCAACACCACA
GCCATTGCTGAGGCCTGGGCTCGCCTGGACCACAAGTTTGACCTGATGTATGCCAAGCGTGCCTTTGTTC
ACTGGTACGTGGGTGAGGGGATGGAGGAAGGCGAGTTTTCAGAGGCCCGTGAAGATATGGCTGCCCTTGA
GAAGGATTATGAGGAGGTTGGTGTGGATTCTGTTGAAGGAGAGGGTGAGGAAGAAGGAGAGGAATACTAA
GGATCCACCGGATCTAGATAACTGATCATAATCAGCCATACCACATTTGTAGAGGTTTTACTTGCTTTAA
AAAACCTCCCACACCTCCCCCTGAACCTGAAACATAAAATGAATGCAATTGTTGTTGTTAACTTGTTTAT
TGCAGCTTATAATGGTTACAAATAAAGCAATAGCATCACAAATTTCACAAATAAAGCATTTTTTTCACTG
CATTCTAGTTGTGGTTTGTCCAAACTCATCAATGTATCTTAACGCGTAAATTGTAAGCGTTAATATTTTG
TTAAAATTCGCGTTAAATTTTTGTTAAATCAGCTCATTTTTTAACCAATAGGCCGAAATCGGCAAAATCC
CTTATAAATCAAAAGAATAGACCGAGATAGGGT
[37 nt withheld, positions 3814-3850]
AAAGAACGTGGACTCCAACGTCAAAGG
[49 nt withheld, positions 3878-3926]
T
[91 nt withheld, positions 3928-4018]
G
[124 nt withheld, positions 4020-4143]
CAGGTGGCACTTTTCGGGGAAATGTGCGCGGAACCCCTATTTGTTTATTTTTCTAAATACATTCAAATAT
GTATCCGCTCATGAGACAATAACCCTGATAAATGCTTCAATAATATTGAAAAAGGAAGAGTCCTGAGGCG
GAAAGAACCAGCTGTGGAATGTGTGTCAGTTAGGGTGTGGAAAGTCCCCAGGCTCCCCAGCAGGCAGAAG
TATGCAAAGCATGCATCTCAATTAGTCAGCAACCAGGTGTGGAAAGTCCCCAGGCTCCCCAGCAGGCAGA
AGTATGCAAAGCATGCATCTCAATTAGTCAGCAACCATAGTCCCGCCCCTAACTCCGCCCATCCCGCCCC
TAACTCCGCCCAGTTCCGCCCATTCTCCGCCCCATGGCTGACTAATTTTTTTTATTTATGCAGAGGCCGA
GGCCGCCTCGGCCTCTGAGCTATTCCAGAAGTAGTGAGGAGGCTTTTTTGGAGGCCTAGGCTTTTGCAAA
GATCGATCAAGAGACAGGATGAGGATCGTTTCGCATGATTGAACAAGATGGATTGCACGCAGGTTCTCCG
GCCGCTTGGGTGGAGAGGCTATTCGGCTATGACTGGGCACAACAGACAATCGGCTGCTCTGATGCCGCCG
TGTTCCGGCTGTCAGCGCAGGGGCGCCCGGTTCTTTTTGTCAAGACCGACCTGTCCGGTGCCCTGAATGA
ACTGCAAGACGAGGCAGCGCGGCTATCGTGGCTGGCCACGACGGGCGTTCCTTGCGCAGCTGTGCTCGAC
GTTGTCACTGAAGCGGGAAGGGACTGGCTGCTATTGGGCGAAGTGCCGGGGCAGGATCTCCTGTCATCTC
ACCTTGCTCCTGCCGAGAAAGTATCCATCATGGCTGATGCAATGCGGCGGCTGCATACGCTTGATCCGGC
TACCTGCCCATTCGACCACCAAGCGAAACATCGCATCGAGCGAGCACGTACTCGGATGGAAGCCGGTCTT
GTCGATCAGGATGATCTGGACGAAGAGCATCAGGGGCTCGCGCCAGCCGAACTGTTCGCCAGGCTCAAGG
CGAGCATGCCCGACGGCGAGGATCTCGTCGTGACCCATGGCGATGCCTGCTTGCCGAATATCATGGTGGA
AAATGGCCGCTTTTCTGGATTCATCGACTGTGGCCGGCTGGGTGTGGCGGACCGCTATCAGGACATAGCG
TTGGCTACCCGTGATATTGCTGAAGAGCTTGGCGGCGAATGGGCTGACCGCTTCCTCGTGCTTTACGGTA
TCGCCGCTCCCGATTCGCAGCGCATCGCCTTCTATCGCCTTCTTGACGAGTTCTTCTGAGCGGGACTCTG
GGGTTCGAAATGACCGACCAAGCGACGCCCAACCTGCCATCACGAGATTTCGATTCCACCGCCGCCTTCT
ATGAAAGGTTGGGCTTCGGAATCGTTTTCCGGGACGCCGGCTGGATGATCCTCCAGCGCGGGGATCTCAT
GCTGGAGTTCTTCGCCCACCCTAGGGGGAGGCTAACTGAAACACGGAAGGAGACAATACCGGAAGGAACC
CGCGCTATGACGGCAATAAAAAGACAGAATAAAACGCACGGTGTTGGGTCGTTTGTTCATAAACGCGGGG
TTCGGTCCCAGGGCTGGCACTCTGTCGATACCCCACCGAGACCCCATTGGGGCCAATACGCCCGCGTTTC
TTCCTTTTCCCCACCCCACCCCCCAAGTTCGGGTGAAGGCCCAGGGCTCGCAGCCAACGTCGGGGCGGCA
GGCCCTGCCATAGCCTCAGGTTACTCATATATACTTTAGATTGATTTAAAACTTCATTTTTAATTTAAAA
GGATCTAGGTGAAGATCCTTTTTGATAATCTCATGACCAAAATCCCTTAACGTGAGTTTTCGTTCCACTG
AGCGTCAGACCC
Features (pLannotate 1.2.2; 15 found; start..end, strand, type, name):
     25..613     +  rep_origin     ori: high-copy-number ColE1/pMB1/pBR322/pUC origin of replication
    788..1091    +  enhancer       CMV enhancer: human cytomegalovirus immediate early enhancer
   1092..1295    +  promoter       CMV promoter: human cytomegalovirus (CMV) immediate early promoter
   1340..2056    +  CDS            EGFP: EGFP is a basic (constitutively fluorescent) green fluorescent protein published in 1996, derived from Aequorea victoria. It is reported to be a rapidly-maturing weak dimer with moderate acid sensitivity.
   2057..2075    +  misc_feature   MCS (fragment): multiple cloning site
   2078..3427    +  CDS            TBA1B_BOVIN: Experimental evidence at protein level: Swiss-Prot protein existence level 1. Tubulin is the major constituent of microtubules. It binds two moles of GTP, one at an exchangeable site on the beta chain and one at a non-exchangeable site on the alpha chain. From Bos taurus (Bovine).
   3453..3537    +  CDS            large T antigen (fragment): large T antigen from SV40 (simian virus 40)
   3560..3681    +  polyA_signal   SV40 poly(A) signal: SV40 polyadenylation signal
   3715..4143    -  rep_origin     f1 ori (sequence partly withheld): f1 bacteriophage origin of replication; arrow indicates direction of (+) strand synthesis
   4170..4274    +  promoter       AmpR promoter: bla
   4276..4633    +  promoter       SV40 promoter: SV40 enhancer and early promoter
   4668..5462    +  CDS            NeoR/KanR: aminoglycoside phosphotransferase from Tn5; aph(3')-II (or nptII); confers resistance to neomycin, kanamycin, and G418 (Geneticin®)
   5483..5635    +  CDS            ble (fragment): BLE_KLEPN - Experimental evidence at protein level: Swiss-Prot protein existence level 1. Binding protein with a strong affinity to the bleomycin family of antibiotics. Binds to CL990; an antimitotic-antibiotic compound. From Klebsiella pneumoniae.
   5694..5741    +  polyA_signal   HSV TK poly(A) signal: herpes simplex virus thymidine kinase polyadenylation signal (Cole and Stacy, 1985)
   5832..5848    -  polyA_signal   bGH poly(A) signal (fragment): bovine growth hormone polyadenylation signal
