[The description below was written by a language model from this plasmid's Addgene catalogue record and pLannotate feature annotations shown in this document.]
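Description:
pEGFP Tubulin K40R is a mammalian expression plasmid of about 6 kb built on the pEGFP-C1 backbone, encoding human alpha tubulin (TUBA1B) fused at its N terminus to EGFP. It derives from the commercial pEGFP-Tub vector, into which the K40R substitution was introduced by site-directed mutagenesis. Lysine 40 is the well-known acetylation site of alpha tubulin, and replacing it with arginine preserves the positive charge while preventing acetylation, giving an acetylation-null tubulin. The plasmid replicates at high copy in E. coli from a ColE1/pUC-type origin and is selected with kanamycin. An f1 origin is also present.

The expression cassette consists of the CMV immediate early enhancer and promoter driving the EGFP coding sequence, a short remnant of the multiple cloning site serving as linker, the roughly 1.35 kb tubulin open reading frame, and an SV40 polyadenylation signal. The automated annotation labels the tubulin CDS by its match to the bovine TBA1B protein, which reflects the very high conservation of this protein; the catalogue record states that the insert is human. The exact cloning sites are not recorded. A second cassette carries the Tn5 NeoR/KanR gene under tandem bacterial (bla) and SV40 early promoters with an HSV TK polyadenylation signal, so the same marker confers kanamycin resistance in bacteria and G418 resistance in transfected mammalian cells. The small large T antigen, ble and bGH poly(A) fragments in the annotation appear to be backbone remnants rather than functional elements.

The construct is used to express fluorescent, non-acetylatable tubulin that can be visualised in cells, in order to study the effects of losing microtubule acetylation. The associated work concerns contractility, integrin adhesions and matrix assembly.
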