Addgene plasmid #105303: pEGFP Tubulin K40R
Purpose: To study effects of acetylation-null tubulin
Depositing lab: Kenneth Yamada. Depositing organization: National Institute of Dental and Craniofacial Research (NIDCR). Publication: MYPT1 regulates contractility and microtubule acetylation to modulate integrin adhesions and matrix assembly. Joo EE, Yamada KM. Nat Commun. 2014 Mar 25;5:3510. doi: 10.1038/ncomms4510. PubMed 24667306.
Backbone
  Vector backbone: pEGFP-C1
  Vector type: Mammalian Expression
Growth in bacteria
  Bacterial resistance: Kanamycin, 50 μg/mL
  Growth temperature: 37°C
  Growth strain: DH5alpha
  Copy number: High Copy
Gene/Insert
  Gene/Insert name: alpha tubulin (alt name: TUBA1B)
  Species: H. sapiens (human)
  Insert size (bp): 1350
  Mutation: K40R
  GenBank ID: NM_006082
  Entrez Gene: TUBA1B (a.k.a. K-ALPHA-1)
  Tag / fusion protein: EGFP (N terminal on backbone)
  Cloning method: Restriction Enzyme; 5′ cloning site Unknown (unknown if destroyed); 3′ cloning site Unknown (unknown if destroyed)
  Sequencing primers: 5′ CATGGTCCTGCTGGAGTTCGTG
Terms and licenses: Academic/Nonprofit Terms; Industry Terms: Not Available to Industry
Depositor comments: Original pEGFP-Tub from Clontech. Mutation in Tubulin was introduced by using site-directed mutagenesis kit (Stratagene)
How to cite: pEGFP Tubulin K40R was a gift from Kenneth Yamada (Addgene plasmid # 105303 ; http://n2t.net/addgene:105303 ; RRID:Addgene_105303)
